Addgene plasmid #161148: pDONR221-SLC25A4_STOP
Purpose: Gateway entry clone with codon-optimized ORF sequence for subcloning into custom expression vectors. Contains a STOP codon at the end of the codon-optimized ORF sequence.
Depositing lab: RESOLUTE Consortium & Giulio Superti-Furga. Depositing organization: CeMM Research Center for Molecular Medicine. Publication: The RESOLUTE consortium: unlocking SLC transporters for drug discovery. Superti-Furga G, Lackner D, Wiedmer T, Ingles-Prieto A, Barbosa B, Girardi E, Goldmann U, Gurtl B, Klavins K, Klimek C, Lindinger S, Lineiro-Retes E, Muller AC, Onstein S, Redinger G, Reil D, Sedlyarov V, Wolf G, Crawford M, Everley R, ... Steppan CM. Nat Rev Drug Discov. 2020 Jul;19(7):429-430. doi: 10.1038/d41573-020-00056-6. PubMed 32265506.
Backbone
  Vector backbone: pDONR221
  Backbone manufacturer: ThermoFisher Scientific
  Backbone size w/o insert (bp): 2550
  Vector type: Mammalian Expression
Growth in bacteria
  Bacterial resistance: Kanamycin, 50 μg/mL
  Growth temperature: 37°C
  Growth strain: NEB Stable
  Copy number: High Copy
Gene/Insert
  Gene/Insert name: SLC25A4 (alt name: T1, PEO3, PEO2, ANT1)
  Species: H. sapiens (human)
  Insert size (bp): 897
  Entrez Gene: SLC25A4 (a.k.a. AAC1, ANT, ANT 1, ANT1, MTDPS12, MTDPS12A, PEO2, PEO3, PEOA2, T1)
  Cloning method: Gateway Cloning
  Sequencing primers: 5′ M13-fwd; 3′ M13-rev
Terms and licenses: Academic/Nonprofit Terms; Industry Terms
Depositor comments: This plasmid contains a STOP codon at the end of the codon-optimized ORF. For the version of this plasmid that does not contain a STOP codon, please see Addgene plasmid 131982 For more information on the full Resolute plasmid collection, please see www.addgene.org/depositor-collections/re-solute/. Please provide your feedback on this plasmid to the RESOLUTE consortium by filling out their RESOLUTE repository feedback form: https://forms.office.com/Pages/ResponsePage.aspx?id=0e05yklzmkS7rjFGQL4N7z4feCLQvEJAmVcOCM_u885UN1JJRko0Ukg4TVQwNTZLOUxPQVJWT1NHUCQlQCN0PWcu
How to cite: pDONR221-SLC25A4_STOP was a gift from RESOLUTE Consortium & Giulio Superti-Furga (Addgene plasmid # 161148 ; http://n2t.net/addgene:161148 ; RRID:Addgene_161148)
