[The description below was written by a language model from this plasmid's Addgene catalogue record and pLannotate feature annotations shown in this document.]
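Description:
pDONR221-SLC25A4_STOP is a Gateway entry clone built on the pDONR221 backbone, carrying a codon-optimized open reading frame for human SLC25A4 (also known as ANT1 or AAC1), a member of the SLC25 mitochondrial carrier family that functions as an ADP/ATP translocase. The sequenced plasmid is about 3.4 kb. It is maintained in E. coli through a high-copy ColE1/pUC-type origin and selected with kanamycin via an aminoglycoside phosphotransferase gene. Although the catalogue lists the vector type as mammalian expression, the feature table shows no eukaryotic promoter or polyadenylation signal upstream or downstream of the insert, so the plasmid itself serves as a shuttle for the ORF rather than as an expression construct.

The roughly 0.9 kb coding sequence sits between attL1 and attL2 sites, which allow directional transfer into any attR-containing destination vector by an LR recombination reaction while preserving orientation and reading frame. This version keeps a stop codon at the end of the ORF, so it suits destination vectors that express the native protein or add an N-terminal tag, but not C-terminal fusions; a companion clone without the stop codon exists for that purpose. Other annotated elements are backbone remnants: rrnB T1 and T2 terminators upstream of the cassette that insulate it from read-through transcription, a T7 promoter on the attL2 side pointing back towards the insert, and short lacI and lacZα fragments with no functional role. M13 forward and reverse primer sites flank the insert for sequence verification. The clone belongs to a consortium-generated collection of solute carrier constructs intended to support transporter research and drug discovery.
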