Features (pLannotate 1.2.2; 10 found; start..end, strand, type, name):
      1..100     +  protein_bind   attL1: mutant version of attL; recombination site for the Gateway® LR reaction LR Clonase™
    106..999     +  CDS            SLC25A4: ADT1_HUMAN - Also known as AAC1 From Homo sapiens (Human).
   1004..1103    -  protein_bind   attL2: mutant version of attL; recombination site for the Gateway® LR reaction LR Clonase™
   1121..1139    -  promoter       T7 promoter: promoter for bacteriophage T7 RNA polymerase
   1273..2082    +  CDS            KanR: aminoglycoside phosphotransferase; aph(3')-Ia; confers resistance to kanamycin in bacteria or G418 (Geneticin®) in eukaryotes
   2229..2817    +  rep_origin     ori: high-copy-number ColE1/pMB1/pBR322/pUC origin of replication
   3000..3092    +  CDS            lacI (fragment): lac repressor; lacI; The lac repressor binds to the lac operator to inhibit transcription in E. coli. This inhibition can be relieved by adding lactose or isopropyl-β-D-thiogalactopyranoside (IPTG).
   3147..3174    -  terminator     rrnB T2 terminator: transcription terminator T2 from the E. coli rrnB gene
   3306..3349    +  terminator     rrnB T1 terminator: Escherichia coli rrnB; transcription terminator T1 from the E. coli rrnB gene
   3396..3432    -  CDS            lacZα (fragment): LacZα fragment of β-galactosidase; lacZ fragment
>Addgene plasmid #161148 | pDONR221-SLC25A4_STOP | addgene full sequence | sequence record 398135 | Addgene NGS Result
CAAATAATGATTTTATTTTGACTGATAGTGACCTGTTCGTTGCAACACATTGATGAGCAATGCTTTTTTA
TAATGCCAACTTTGTACAAAAAAGCAGGCTCCACCATGGGCGACCACGCCTGGTCCTTCCTGAAGGATTT
TCTGGCAGGAGGAGTGGCAGCAGCCGTGTCTAAGACCGCCGTGGCCCCCATCGAGAGAGTGAAGCTGCTG
CTGCAGGTGCAGCACGCCAGCAAGCAGATCTCCGCCGAGAAGCAGTATAAGGGCATCATCGATTGCGTGG
TGAGGATCCCAAAGGAGCAGGGCTTCCTGAGCTTTTGGCGCGGCAACCTGGCCAATGTCATACGCTACTT
CCCCACACAGGCCCTGAACTTCGCCTTTAAGGATAAGTACAAGCAGCTGTTTCTGGGCGGCGTGGACAGA
CACAAGCAGTTCTGGAGGTATTTTGCCGGCAATCTGGCATCCGGAGGAGCAGCAGGAGCCACCTCTCTGT
GCTTCGTGTACCCTCTGGATTTTGCAAGGACAAGGCTGGCAGCAGACGTGGGCAAGGGCGCCGCCCAGCG
CGAGTTCCACGGCCTGGGCGATTGTATCATCAAGATCTTTAAGAGCGACGGACTGAGGGGACTGTACCAG
GGCTTCAACGTGTCCGTGCAGGGCATCATCATCTACCGGGCCGCCTATTTTGGCGTGTACGACACCGCCA
AGGGCATGCTGCCCGATCCTAAGAATGTGCACATCTTCGTGTCTTGGATGATCGCACAGAGCGTGACCGC
AGTGGCAGGACTGGTGTCTTATCCATTTGATACAGTGCGGAGAAGGATGATGATGCAGAGCGGCAGAAAG
GGCGCCGACATCATGTACACCGGCACAGTGGATTGTTGGAGGAAGATCGCCAAGGACGAGGGCGCCAAGG
CCTTCTTTAAGGGCGCCTGGTCCAACGTGCTGAGGGGAATGGGAGGAGCCTTCGTGCTGGTGCTGTATGA
CGAGATCAAGAAGTACGTGTAAGACCCAGCTTTCTTGTACAAAGTTGGCATTATAAGAAAGCATTGCTTA
TCAATTTGTTGCAACGAACAGGTCACTATCAGTCAAAATAAAATCATTATTTGCCATCCAGCTGATATCC
CCTATAGTGAGTCGTATTACATGGTCATAGCTGTTTCCTGGCAGCTCTGGCCCGTGTCTCAAAATCTCTG
ATGTTACATTGCACAAGATAAAAATATATCATCATGAACAATAAAACTGTCTGCTTACATAAACAGTAAT
ACAAGGGGTGTTATGAGCCATATTCAACGGGAAACGTCGAGGCCGCGATTAAATTCCAACATGGATGCTG
ATTTATATGGGTATAAATGGGCTCGCGATAATGTCGGGCAATCAGGTGCGACAATCTATCGCTTGTATGG
GAAGCCCGATGCGCCAGAGTTGTTTCTGAAACATGGCAAAGGTAGCGTTGCCAATGATGTTACAGATGAG
ATGGTCAGACTAAACTGGCTGACGGAATTTATGCCTCTTCCGACCATCAAGCATTTTATCCGTACTCCTG
ATGATGCATGGTTACTCACCACTGCGATCCCCGGAAAAACAGCATTCCAGGTATTAGAAGAATATCCTGA
TTCAGGTGAAAATATTGTTGATGCGCTGGCAGTGTTCCTGCGCCGGTTGCATTCGATTCCTGTTTGTAAT
TGTCCTTTTAACAGCGATCGCGTATTTCGTCTCGCTCAGGCGCAATCACGAATGAATAACGGTTTGGTTG
ATGCGAGTGATTTTGATGACGAGCGTAATGGCTGGCCTGTTGAACAAGTCTGGAAAGAAATGCATAAACT
TTTGCCATTCTCACCGGATTCAGTCGTCACTCATGGTGATTTCTCACTTGATAACCTTATTTTTGACGAG
GGGAAATTAATAGGTTGTATTGATGTTGGACGAGTCGGAATCGCAGACCGATACCAGGATCTTGCCATCC
TATGGAACTGCCTCGGTGAGTTTTCTCCTTCATTACAGAAACGGCTTTTTCAAAAATATGGTATTGATAA
TCCTGATATGAATAAATTGCAGTTTCATTTGATGCTCGATGAGTTTTTCTAATCAGAATTGGTTAATTGG
TTGTAACACTGGCAGAGCATTACGCTGACTTGACGGGACGGCGCAAGCTCATGACCAAAATCCCTTAACG
TGAGTTACGCGTCGTTCCACTGAGCGTCAGACCCCGTAGAAAAGATCAAAGGATCTTCTTGAGATCCTTT
TTTTCTGCGCGTAATCTGCTGCTTGCAAACAAAAAAACCACCGCTACCAGCGGTGGTTTGTTTGCCGGAT
CAAGAGCTACCAACTCTTTTTCCGAAGGTAACTGGCTTCAGCAGAGCGCAGATACCAAATACTGTTCTTC
TAGTGTAGCCGTAGTTAGGCCACCACTTCAAGAACTCTGTAGCACCGCCTACATACCTCGCTCTGCTAAT
CCTGTTACCAGTGGCTGCTGCCAGTGGCGATAAGTCGTGTCTTACCGGGTTGGACTCAAGACGATAGTTA
CCGGATAAGGCGCAGCGGTCGGGCTGAACGGGGGGTTCGTGCACACAGCCCAGCTTGGAGCGAACGACCT
ACACCGAACTGAGATACCTACAGCGTGAGCTATGAGAAAGCGCCACGCTTCCCGAAGGGAGAAAGGCGGA
CAGGTATCCGGTAAGCGGCAGGGTCGGAACAGGAGAGCGCACGAGGGAGCTTCCAGGGGGAAACGCCTGG
TATCTTTATAGTCCTGTCGGGTTTCGCCACCTCTGACTTGAGCGTCGATTTTTGTGATGCTCGTCAGGGG
GGCGGAGCCTATGGAAAAACGCCAGCAACGCGGCCTTTTTACGGTTCCTGGCCTTTTGCTGGCCTTTTGC
TCACATGTTCTTTCCTGCGTTATCCCCTGATTCTGTGGATAACCGTATTACCGCCTTTGAGTGAGCTGAT
ACCGCTCGCCGCAGCCGAACGACCGAGCGCAGCGAGTCAGTGAGCGAGGAAGCGGAAGAGCGCCCAATAC
GCAAACCGCCTCTCCCCGCGCGTTGGCCGATTCATTAATGCAGCTGGCACGACAGGTTTCCCGACTGGAA
AGCGGGCAGTGAGCGCAACGCAATTAATACGCGTACCGCTAGCCAGGAAGAGTTTGTAGAAACGCAAAAA
GGCCATCCGTCAGGATGGCCTTCTGCTTAGTTTGATGCCTGGCAGTTTATGGCGGGCGTCCTGCCCGCCA
CCCTCCGGGCCGTTGCTTCACAACGTTCAAATCCGCTCCCGGCGGATTTGTCCTACTCAGGAGAGCGTTC
ACCGACAAACAACAGATAAAACGAAAGGCCCAGTCTTCCGACTGAGCCTTTCGTTTTATTTGATGCCTGG
CAGTTCCCTACTCTCGCGTTAACGCTAGCATGGATGTTTTCCCAGTCACGACGTTGTAAAACGACGGCCA
GTCTTAAGCTCGGGCCC
