>Addgene plasmid #161148 | pDONR221-SLC25A4_STOP | depositor partial sequence | sequence record 312231 | Codon-optimized ORF of SLC25A4
ATGGGCGACCACGCCTGGTCCTTCCTGAAGGATTTTCTGGCAGGAGGAGTGGCAGCAGCCGTGTCTAAGA
CCGCCGTGGCCCCCATCGAGAGAGTGAAGCTGCTGCTGCAGGTGCAGCACGCCAGCAAGCAGATCTCCGC
CGAGAAGCAGTATAAGGGCATCATCGATTGCGTGGTGAGGATCCCAAAGGAGCAGGGCTTCCTGAGCTTT
TGGCGCGGCAACCTGGCCAATGTCATACGCTACTTCCCCACACAGGCCCTGAACTTCGCCTTTAAGGATA
AGTACAAGCAGCTGTTTCTGGGCGGCGTGGACAGACACAAGCAGTTCTGGAGGTATTTTGCCGGCAATCT
GGCATCCGGAGGAGCAGCAGGAGCCACCTCTCTGTGCTTCGTGTACCCTCTGGATTTTGCAAGGACAAGG
CTGGCAGCAGACGTGGGCAAGGGCGCCGCCCAGCGCGAGTTCCACGGCCTGGGCGATTGTATCATCAAGA
TCTTTAAGAGCGACGGACTGAGGGGACTGTACCAGGGCTTCAACGTGTCCGTGCAGGGCATCATCATCTA
CCGGGCCGCCTATTTTGGCGTGTACGACACCGCCAAGGGCATGCTGCCCGATCCTAAGAATGTGCACATC
TTCGTGTCTTGGATGATCGCACAGAGCGTGACCGCAGTGGCAGGACTGGTGTCTTATCCATTTGATACAG
TGCGGAGAAGGATGATGATGCAGAGCGGCAGAAAGGGCGCCGACATCATGTACACCGGCACAGTGGATTG
TTGGAGGAAGATCGCCAAGGACGAGGGCGCCAAGGCCTTCTTTAAGGGCGCCTGGTCCAACGTGCTGAGG
GGAATGGGAGGAGCCTTCGTGCTGGTGCTGTATGACGAGATCAAGAAGTACGTGTAA
